Addgene plasmid #31700: SnailHA_pTK_CMV
Depositing lab: Paul Wade. Depositing organization: National Institute of Environmental Health Sciences (NIEHS). Publication: Aberrant expression of the transcription factors snail and slug alters the response to genotoxic stress. Kajita M, McClinic KN, Wade PA. Mol Cell Biol. 2004 Sep . 24(17):7559-66. 10.1128/MCB.24.17.7559-7566.2004 PubMed 15314165.
Backbone
  Vector backbone: pAdTrack-CMV
  Backbone manufacturer: B. Vogelstein
  Backbone size w/o insert (bp): 9220
  Vector type: Adenoviral
Growth in bacteria
  Bacterial resistance: Kanamycin, 50 μg/mL
  Growth temperature: 37°C
  Growth strain: DH5alpha
  Copy number: High Copy
Gene/Insert
  Gene/Insert name: Snail (alt name: SNAI1)
  Species: H. sapiens (human)
  Insert size (bp): 822
  GenBank ID: NM_005985
  Entrez Gene: SNAI1 (a.k.a. SLUGH2, SNA, SNAH, SNAIL, SNAIL1, dJ710H13.1)
  Tag / fusion protein: HA (C terminal on insert)
  Cloning method: Restriction Enzyme; 5′ cloning site HIndIII (unknown if destroyed); 3′ cloning site XbaI (unknown if destroyed)
  Sequencing primers: 5′ n/a
Terms and licenses: Academic/Nonprofit Terms; Industry Terms: Not Available to Industry
Depositor comments: Contains GFP
How to cite: SnailHA_pTK_CMV was a gift from Paul Wade (Addgene plasmid # 31700 ; http://n2t.net/addgene:31700 ; RRID:Addgene_31700)
