[The description below was written by a language model from this plasmid's Addgene catalogue record and the feature table of its GenBank file.]
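Description:
SnailHA_pTK_CMV is an adenoviral shuttle plasmid built on the pAdTrack-CMV backbone (about 9.2 kb without insert) that carries the human transcription factor Snail (SNAI1). The insert of roughly 0.8 kb is fused to a C-terminal HA epitope tag and was placed between HindIII and XbaI sites by restriction cloning; the record does not say whether those sites survive. The plasmid is maintained in E. coli as a high-copy construct under kanamycin selection. The record does not list the bacterial origin or the adenoviral homology arms, although pAdTrack-type shuttle vectors are generally designed to recombine with an adenoviral backbone plasmid to generate a replication-defective recombinant adenovirus genome.

As the backbone name implies, the inserted gene is expressed from a CMV immediate-early promoter. The depositor notes that the plasmid also contains GFP, which in this vector family acts as an independent tracer, so transfected or infected cells can be identified by fluorescence. The HA tag allows the exogenous Snail protein to be detected or immunoprecipitated.

The available sequence record is a 629 bp fragment rather than the full plasmid. It annotates only a CMV promoter segment, a Kozak translation-initiation consensus, and binding sites for standard EGFP and CMV sequencing primers. This is consistent with a CMV-driven GFP region, but it does not cover the Snail-HA insert, the resistance gene or any viral elements.

The associated publication concerns how aberrant expression of Snail and Slug alters the cellular response to genotoxic stress, which suggests the construct was used for adenovirus-mediated overexpression of tagged Snail in mammalian cells.
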