LOCUS       Exported 629 bp ds-DNA linear SYN 31-MAY-2021
DEFINITION  synthetic linear DNA
ACCESSION   .
VERSION     .
KEYWORDS    SnailHA_pTK_CMV
SOURCE      synthetic DNA construct
  ORGANISM  synthetic DNA construct
REFERENCE   1 (bases 1 to 629)
  AUTHORS   Kajita M, McClinic KN, Wade PA
  TITLE     Aberrant expression of the transcription factors snail and slug
            alters the response to genotoxic stress.
  JOURNAL   Mol Cell Biol. 2004 Sep . 24(17):7559-66.
  PUBMED    15314165
REFERENCE   2 (bases 1 to 629)
  AUTHORS   .
  TITLE     Direct Submission
  JOURNAL   Exported May 31, 2021 from SnapGene Server 1.1.58
            http://www.snapgene.com
FEATURES             Location/Qualifiers
     source          1..629
                     /organism="synthetic DNA construct"
                     /mol_type="other DNA"
     primer_bind     218..239
                     /label=EGFP-N
                     /note="EGFP, reverse primer"
     regulatory      281..290
                     /regulatory_class="other"
                     /note="vertebrate consensus sequence for strong initiation
                     of translation (Kozak, 1987)"
     promoter        complement(329..532)
                     /label=CMV promoter
                     /note="human cytomegalovirus (CMV) immediate early
                     promoter"
     primer_bind     complement(358..378)
                     /label=CMV-F
                     /note="Human CMV immediate early promoter, forward primer"
ORIGIN
        1 tggacgtagc cttcgggcat ggcggacttg aagaagtcgt gctgcttcat gtggtcgggg
       61 tagcggctga agcactgcac gccgtaggtc agggtggtca cgagggtggg ccagggcacg
      121 ggcagcttgc cggtggtgca gatgaacttc agggtcagct tgccgtaggt ggcatcgccc
      181 tcgccctcgc cggacacgct gaacttgtgg ccgtttacgt cgccgtccag ctcgaccagg
      241 atgggcacca ccccggtgaa cagctcctcg cccttgctca ccatggtggc gaccgggagc
      301 gctagcggat ctgacggttc actaaaccag ctctgcttat atagacctcc caccgtacac
      361 gcctaccgcc catttgcgtc aatggggcgg agttgttacg acattttgga aagtcccgtt
      421 gattttggtg ccaaaacaaa ctcccattga cgtcaatggg gtggagactt ggaaatcccc
      481 gtgagtcaaa ccgctatcca cgcccattga tgtactgcca aaaccgcatc accatggtaa
      541 tagcgatgac taatacgtat atgtactgcc aagtacgaaa gtcccataag gtcatgtact
      601 gggcataatg ccaggcgggc catttaccg
//
