>Addgene plasmid #31700 | SnailHA_pTK_CMV | addgene partial sequence | sequence record 38431 | hSNAIL-F 5'-GAAAGGCCTTCAACTGCAAA-3'
AGATGCACATCCGAAGCCACACGCTGCCCTGCGTCTGCGGAACCTGCGGGAAGGCCTTCTCTAGGCCCTG
GCTGCTACAAGGCCATGTCCGGACCCACACTGGCGAGAAGCCCTTCTCCTGTCCCCACTGCAGCCGTGCC
TTCGCTGACCGCTCCAACCTGCGGGCCCACCTCCAGACCCACTCAGATGTCAAGAAGTACCAGTGCCAGG
CGTGTGCTCGGACCTTCTCCCGAATGTCCCTGCTCCACAAGCACCAAGAGTCCGGCTGCTCAGGATGTCC
CCGCTACCCCTACGATGTCCCCGATTACGCTTGACTCGAGCCTAAGCTTCTAGATAAGATATCCGATCCA
CCGGATCTAGATAACTGATCATAATCAGCCATACCACATTTGTAGAGGTTTTACTTGCTTTAAAAAACCT
CCCACACCTCCCCCTGAACCTGAAACATAAAATGAATGCAATTGTTGTTGTTAACTTGTTTATTGCAGCT
TATAATGGTTACAAATAAAGCAATAGCATCACAAATTTCACAAATAAAGCATTTTTTTCACTGCATTCTA
GTTGTGGTTTGTCCAAACTCATCAATGTATCTTAACGCGGAGGTTTATCGACGATCTGCTAGTGATTAAT
AGTAATCAATTACGGGGTCATTAGTTCATAGCCCATATATGGAGTTCCGCGTTACATAACTTACGGTAAA
TGGCCCGCCTGGCTGACCGCCCAACGACCCCCGCCCATTGACGTCAATAATGACGTATGTTCCCATAGTA
ACGCCAATAGGGACTTTCCATTGACGTCAATGGGTGGAGTATTTACGGTAAAACTGCCCACTTGGCAGTA
CATCAAGTGTATCATATGCCAAGTACGCCCCCTATTGACGTCAATGACGGTAATGGGCCCGCCTGGCATT
ATGCCCCAGTACATGACCTTATGGGACTTTCCTACTTGGCAGTACATCTACGT
